>Addgene plasmid #29131 | pEMS1255 | addgene partial sequence | sequence record 38730 | EGFP-N 5'-CGTCGCCGTCCAGCTCGACCAG-3'
ACCATGGTGGCGGAAGTTCCTATACCTTTTGAAGAATAGGAACTTCGGAATAGGAACTTCGGCGCGCCGG
TCCCGCACCGAGAGGAGGCGGCGAGGCACCAGTCACTTTCGAAGCGGCGGCCACTGGGCGCTGGCACCAG
AGCTGGGCGGCGGAGCTCAGGAGATTCCGCCGGGCACCGTCTGCCGCCCGCCTCTGCGTGCAAGCCTGGC
CGGGACCCAGGCGCAGCTCGCTCTTCTTGAGTGTCTTGTCTTGCTCACTCAGCCCGCCCGCGCGGCCGCC
CGACCCCGCGCGCCTAGGTCAGGCCAGCCAGCAGCGTGGCCCGCGTAGCTCCTTCGGCCGAATGAGCGCT
GCCCGGCTCGCGGCCGGGAATAAGGCTCCAGGAGGCGCGGAAGCTCCGCCCCGCCCGGCGCCGCCCCCTC
CCTCCTCCCGTGCTGGGAAGCTCGCCCGGCTCGCGGCGCCGGCAGCGCANCCCCCGACCCCGCGGGCGCG
GCGGAGGACTGGGCGGGAGGAGAGGGCGGCGTTCACAATTTTTGGGACCAGGCCGAGGCAGCCGCGGCCT
GATTGTGGGTAGGGCTACTGACCGGCAGGTGGCGGAGAGCGGTTCCTACCTTTCCCCAAACGCCTGTCAC
TCTGCAGCCTTGTGACTGACTGCTGAGCTGAGTTCTGTTCCGGGCCTGGCCTCTTGCTTCATCTAAGCCC
CATACCAGGGGTCTCCATCCCTGTCACCCTCTAAGTTTCAGAAGCCCACCTTTTGGCCTACCAA
