>Addgene plasmid #29131 | pEMS1255 | addgene partial sequence | sequence record 39302 | pEMS1307-fwd 5'-ccgcacgtctaagaaaccat-3'
AAATAGGCGTATCACGAGGCCCTTTCGTCTTCAAGAATTAATTCCGATCATATTCAATAACCCTTAATGA
ATTCGAGCTCCTAGGCCGGCCCATCAGGAGGGTAGGTAGTATTATTTTCCCAGTTTAATGAGGAGGGCCC
TGAGGCTCAGCGGGGTGAAATAACTTGCACAAGGATACTATTTTATTAGCTAATGCAATTTTGCTTGATG
CCAACCTTGTGCAGGAGGGCCCAGGCTTCTCATTGCCCATGAACTTCTATCCTGGCCACCATTATCCAGA
GAGGAGAGAACAAAGTTCTGTGTTTTCCTCCTTGCTGTGGTGAGGAACCCAGGCCAGACTGTGTTGCTCC
ATGGAGACCAACCCCAGAAAAAGAAAAAGGGCTAACGTCATCCAAGAGCAGGAGGAAGTGAGGGTTGCCC
CTTCCCATGATTGGTTTCCAGAGTGTCAGGCCATCACCAAATTAATATAATTTGGAGGTTGTTGTGGTTT
GATTTTTCTTCTTGAACTTTTTAAACTGCACATTTTTTCTTGATTGCCCCCTTGATTGATGGAGAAGAGA
ACAGGGACCTCTTAGCTCACTGCCACCCACACAGCTGTGAAAGAAGCCAGCTGCGCTCTTGCTCTTCAGA
GAATATCCCTTCCTCCCTCCCTCTCTCTCTCCCTTCTTCCCACCCAGCATCTTGGCTATTACTAACCAAC
AGGGCATGTAAGGAAAAGGGCTCCTTTCAGGGCTGGAGTGCTATAGTTGGTGGATCACAGCCTGTGTGGG
AGGCTTCCCCAAAGACATATGATGTGGGTGTAGGAACCAGACAGACGG
