[The description below was written by a language model from this plasmid's Addgene catalogue record.]
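Description:
pEMS1255 is a plasmid from the Pleiades Promoter Project, a collection of human-derived "MiniPromoters" designed to drive selective expression in defined regions or cell types of the brain. It is built on the pEMS1307 backbone, a large vector of about 16.5 kb without insert. It is propagated in E. coli as a high-copy plasmid under ampicillin selection. No feature table accompanies the record, so the origin of replication and the other elements that make up this sizeable backbone are not stated, nor is the intended route of delivery into mammalian cells or animals.

The insert is Ple110, a 3,888 bp MiniPromoter assembled from human regulatory sequence of the HBEGF gene (heparin-binding EGF-like growth factor, also known as the diphtheria toxin receptor). It was cloned between FseI and AscI sites. The insert is a promoter element rather than the HBEGF coding sequence. It sits upstream of a backbone-encoded EGFP-NLS reporter, which the record lists as a C-terminal tag on the backbone. In this arrangement, the MiniPromoter's transcriptional activity would be read out as green fluorescence, and the nuclear localisation signal would concentrate that signal in the nucleus, which makes individual expressing cells easier to identify and count in tissue.

The construct is meant for assessing whether Ple110 reproduces an HBEGF-like, restricted expression pattern. The depositor notes, however, that reporter expression under this MiniPromoter has not been tested, so its activity and specificity remain unvalidated.
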