Addgene plasmid #29131: pEMS1255
Purpose: Expression of the reporter gene under the control of the MiniPromoter in this plasmid has not been tested
Depositing lab: Elizabeth Simpson. Depositing organization: University of British Columbia. Publication: A regulatory toolbox of MiniPromoters to drive selective expression in the brain. Portales-Casamar E, Swanson DJ, Liu L, de Leeuw CN, Banks KG, Ho Sui SJ, Fulton DL, Ali J, Amirabbasi M, Arenillas DJ, Babyak N, Black SF, Bonaguro RJ, Brauer E, Candido TR, Castellarin M, Chen J, Chen Y, Cheng JC, Chopra V, Docking TR, Dreolini L, D'Souza CA, Flynn EK, Glenn R, Hatakka K, Hearty TG, Imanian B, Jiang S, Khorasan-zadeh S, Komljenovic I, Laprise S, Liao NY, Lim JS, Lithwick S, Liu F, Liu J, Lu M, McConechy M, McLeod AJ, Milisavljevic M, Mis J, O'Connor K, Palma B, Palmquist DL, Schmouth JF, Swanson MI, Tam B, Ticoll A, Turner JL, Varhol R, Vermeulen J, Watkins RF, Wilson G, Wong BK, Wong SH, Wong TY, Yang GS, Ypsilanti AR, Jones SJ, Holt RA, Goldowitz D, Wasserman WW, Simpson EM. Proc Natl Acad Sci U S A. 2010 Sep 21. 107(38):16589-94. 10.1073/pnas.1009158107 PubMed 20807748.
Backbone
  Vector backbone: pEMS1307
  Backbone size w/o insert (bp): 16482
  Vector type: Pleiades Promoter Project [sic, Pleaides Plieades]
Growth in bacteria
  Bacterial resistance: Ampicillin, 100 μg/mL
  Growth temperature: 37°C
  Growth strain: DH5alpha
  Growth instructions: DH10B
  Copy number: High Copy
Gene/Insert
  Gene/Insert name: Ple110 (alt names: HBEGF; heparin-binding EGF-like growth factor)
  Species: H. sapiens (human)
  Insert size (bp): 3888
  Entrez Gene: HBEGF (a.k.a. DTR, DTS, DTSF, HEGFL)
  Tag / fusion protein: EGFP-NLS (C terminal on backbone)
  Cloning method: Restriction Enzyme; 5′ cloning site FseI (unknown if destroyed); 3′ cloning site AscI (unknown if destroyed)
  Sequencing primers: 5′ Unknown
Terms and licenses: Academic/Nonprofit Terms; Industry Terms: Not Available to Industry
How to cite: pEMS1255 was a gift from Elizabeth Simpson (Addgene plasmid # 29131 ; http://n2t.net/addgene:29131 ; RRID:Addgene_29131)
